>Addgene plasmid #220652 | AiP1419 - pAAV-AiE2052m_3xC2-minBG-SYFP2-WPRE-BGHpA | addgene full sequence | sequence record 461992 | Addgene NGS Result
CCTGCAGGCAGCTGCGCGCTCGCTCGCTCACTGAGGCCGCCCGGGCGTCGGGCGACCTTTGGTCGCCCGG
CCTCAGTGAGCGAGCGAGCGCGCAGAGAGGGAGTGGCCAACTCCATCACTAGGGGTTCCTGCGGCCGCAC
GCGTTAAGGACCAGCTCCTACTGAGGACATAAATGTTATGTTTCTTAAAAGTCTATACCATAAGAATCTT
CTTCAGATCTTGGTGTGAAGATTCTTACCCCAGATTGGTTACAGAAGCGGTACCAGGTGGGTGGATCCCA
TCAAAAGCTTTAGTGAGAAATCACCCTTTTCCTTCACAGCAGCCCAGCTGACTGGTGAACTTTTAAGGAC
CAGCTCCTACTGAGGACATAAATGTTATGTTTCTTAAAAGTCTATACCATAAGAATCTTCTTCAGATCTT
GGTGTGAAGATTCTTACCCCAGATTGGTTACAGAAGCGGTACCAGGTGGGTGGATCCCATCAAAAGCTTT
AGTGAGAAATCACCCTTTTCCTTCACAGCAGCCCAGCTGACTGGTGAACTTTTAAGGACCAGCTCCTACT
GAGGACATAAATGTTATGTTTCTTAAAAGTCTATACCATAAGAATCTTCTTCAGATCTTGGTGTGAAGAT
TCTTACCCCAGATTGGTTACAGAAGCGGTACCAGGTGGGTGGATCCCATCAAAAGCTTTAGTGAGAAATC
ACCCTTTTCCTTCACAGCAGCCCAGCTGACTGGTGAACTTTGAGCTCGGGCTGGGCATAAAAGTCAGGGC
AGAGCCATCTATTGCTTACATTTGCTTCTGGGATCCAGATCTTTCGAAGCTAGCGCTACCGGTCGCCACC
ATGGTGAGCAAGGGCGAGGAGCTGTTCACCGGGGTGGTGCCCATCCTGGTCGAGCTGGACGGCGACGTAA
ACGGCCACAAGTTCAGCGTGTCCGGCGAGGGCGAGGGCGATGCCACCTACGGCAAGCTGACCCTGAAGCT
GATCTGCACCACCGGCAAGCTGCCCGTGCCCTGGCCCACCCTCGTGACCACCCTGGGCTACGGCGTGCAG
TGCTTCGCCCGCTACCCCGACCACATGAAGCAGCACGACTTCTTCAAGTCCGCCATGCCCGAAGGCTACG
TCCAGGAGCGCACCATCTTCTTCAAGGACGACGGCAACTACAAGACCCGCGCCGAGGTGAAGTTCGAGGG
CGACACCCTGGTGAACCGCATCGAGCTGAAGGGCATCGACTTCAAGGAGGACGGCAACATCCTGGGGCAC
AAGCTGGAGTACAACTACAACAGCCACAACGTCTATATCACCGCCGACAAGCAGAAGAACGGCATCAAGG
CCAACTTCAAGATCCGCCACAACATCGAGGACGGCGGCGTGCAGCTCGCCGACCACTACCAGCAGAACAC
CCCCATCGGCGACGGCCCCGTGCTGCTGCCCGACAACCACTACCTGAGCTACCAGTCCAAGCTGAGCAAA
GACCCCAACGAGAAGCGCGATCACATGGTCCTGCTGGAGTTCGTGACCGCCGCCGGGATCACTCTCGGCA
TGGACGAGCTGTACAAGTAAGTCGACGGCGCGCCGCGGCCGCGAATTCGATATCATAATCAACCTCTGGA
TTACAAAATTTGTGAAAGATTGACTGGTATTCTTAACTATGTTGCTCCTTTTACGCTATGTGGATACGCT
GCTTTAATGCCTTTGTATCATGCTATTGCTTCCCGTATGGCTTTCATTTTCTCCTCCTTGTATAAATCCT
GGTTAGTTCTTGCCACGGCGGAACTCATCGCCGCCTGCCTTGCCCGCTGCTGGACAGGGGCTCGGCTGTT
GGGCACTGACAATTCCGTGGCTCGAGAGATCTTCGACTGTGCCTTCTAGTTGCCAGCCATCTGTTGTTTG
CCCCTCCCCCGTGCCTTCCTTGACCCTGGAAGGTGCCACTCCCACTGTCCTTTCCTAATAAAATGAGGAA
ATTGCATCGCATTGTCTGAGTAGGTGTCATTCTATTCTGGGGGGTGGGGTGGGGCAGGACAGCAAGGGGG
AGGATTGGGAAGACAATAGCAGGCATGAGATCTCACGTGCGGACCGAGCGGCCGCAGGAACCCCTAGTGA
TGGAGTTGGCCACTCCCTCTCTGCGCGCTCGCTCGCTCACTGAGGCCGGGCGACCAAAGGTCGCCCGACG
CCCGGGCTTTGCCCGGGCGGCCTCAGTGAGCGAGCGAGCGCGCAGCTGCCTGCAGGGGCGCCTGATGCGG
TATTTTCTCCTTACGCATCTGTGCGGTATTTCACACCGCATA
[95 nt withheld, positions 2283-2377]
T
[46 nt withheld, positions 2379-2424]
C
[141 nt withheld, positions 2426-2566]
CCTTTGACGTTGGAGTCCACGTTCTTT
[37 nt withheld, positions 2594-2630]
ACTCTATCTCGGGCTATTCTTTTGATTTATAAGGGATTTTGCCGATTTCGGTCTATTGGTTAAAAAATGA
GCTGATTTAACAAAAATTTAACGCGAATTTTAACAAAATATTAACGTTTACAATTTTATGGTGCACTCTC
AGTACAATCTGCTCTGATGCCGCATAGTTAAGCCAGCCCCGACACCCGCCAACACCCGCTGACGCGCCCT
GACGGGCTTGTCTGCTCCCGGCATCCGCTTACAGACAAGCTGTGACCGTCTCCGGGAGCTGCATGTGTCA
GAGGTTTTCACCGTCATCACCGAAACGCGCGAGACGAAAGGGCCTCGTGATACGCCTATTTTTATAGGTT
AATGTCATGATAATAATGGTTTCTTAGACGTCAGGTGGCACTTTTCGGGGAAATGTGCGCGGAACCCCTA
TTTGTTTATTTTTCTAAATACATTCAAATATGTATCCGCTCATGAGACAATAACCCTGATAAATGCTTCA
ATAATATTGAAAAAGGAAGAGTATGAGTATTCAACATTTCCGTGTCGCCCTTATTCCCTTTTTTGCGGCA
TTTTGCCTTCCTGTTTTTGCTCACCCAGAAACGCTGGTGAAAGTAAAAGATGCTGAAGATCAGTTGGGTG
CACGAGTGGGTTACATCGAACTGGATCTCAACAGCGGTAAGATCCTTGAGAGTTTTCGCCCCGAAGAACG
TTTTCCAATGATGAGCACTTTTAAAGTTCTGCTATGTGGCGCGGTATTATCCCGTATTGACGCCGGGCAA
GAGCAACTCGGTCGCCGCATACACTATTCTCAGAATGACTTGGTTGAGTACTCACCAGTCACAGAAAAGC
ATCTTACGGATGGCATGACAGTAAGAGAATTATGCAGTGCTGCCATAACCATGAGTGATAACACTGCGGC
CAACTTACTTCTGACAACGATCGGAGGACCGAAGGAGCTAACCGCTTTTTTGCACAACATGGGGGATCAT
GTAACTCGCCTTGATCGTTGGGAACCGGAGCTGAATGAAGCCATACCAAACGACGAGCGTGACACCACGA
TGCCTGTAGCAATGGCAACAACGTTGCGCAAACTATTAACTGGCGAACTACTTACTCTAGCTTCCCGGCA
ACAATTAATAGACTGGATGGAGGCGGATAAAGTTGCAGGACCACTTCTGCGCTCGGCCCTTCCGGCTGGC
TGGTTTATTGCTGATAAATCTGGAGCCGGTGAGCGTGGGTCTCGCGGTATCATTGCAGCACTGGGGCCAG
ATGGTAAGCCCTCCCGTATCGTAGTTATCTACACGACGGGGAGTCAGGCAACTATGGATGAACGAAATAG
ACAGATCGCTGAGATAGGTGCCTCACTGATTAAGCATTGGTAACTGTCAGACCAAGTTTACTCATATATA
CTTTAGATTGATTTAAAACTTCATTTTTAATTTAAAAGGATCTAGGTGAAGATCCTTTTTGATAATCTCA
TGACCAAAATCCCTTAACGTGAGTTTTCGTTCCACTGAGCGTCAGACCCCGTAGAAAAGATCAAAGGATC
TTCTTGAGATCCTTTTTTTCTGCGCGTAATCTGCTGCTTGCAAACAAAAAAACCACCGCTACCAGCGGTG
GTTTGTTTGCCGGATCAAGAGCTACCAACTCTTTTTCCGAAGGTAACTGGCTTCAGCAGAGCGCAGATAC
CAAATACTGTTCTTCTAGTGTAGCCGTAGTTAGGCCACCACTTCAAGAACTCTGTAGCACCGCCTACATA
CCTCGCTCTGCTAATCCTGTTACCAGTGGCTGCTGCCAGTGGCGATAAGTCGTGTCTTACCGGGTTGGAC
TCAAGACGATAGTTACCGGATAAGGCGCAGCGGTCGGGCTGAACGGGGGGTTCGTGCACACAGCCCAGCT
TGGAGCGAACGACCTACACCGAACTGAGATACCTACAGCGTGAGCTATGAGAAAGCGCCACGCTTCCCGA
AGGGAGAAAGGCGGACAGGTATCCGGTAAGCGGCAGGGTCGGAACAGGAGAGCGCACGAGGGAGCTTCCA
GGGGGAAACGCCTGGTATCTTTATAGTCCTGTCGGGTTTCGCCACCTCTGACTTGAGCGTCGATTTTTGT
GATGCTCGTCAGGGGGGCGGAGCCTATGGAAAAACGCCAGCAACGCGGCCTTTTTACGGTTCCTGGCCTT
TTGCTGGCCTTTTGCTCACATGT
Features (pLannotate 1.2.2; 14 found; start..end, strand, type, name):
     12..39      +  repeat_region  AAV2 ITR (fragment): inverted terminal repeat of adeno-associated virus serotype 2 inverted
     68..95      +  repeat_region  AAV2 ITR (fragment): inverted terminal repeat of adeno-associated virus serotype 2 inverted
    841..1557    +  CDS            SYFP2: SYFP2 is a basic (constitutively fluorescent) yellow fluorescent protein published in 2006, derived from Aequorea victoria. It is reported to be a very rapidly-maturing monomer with moderate acid sensitivity.
   1597..1754    +  misc_feature   WPRE (fragment): woodchuck hepatitis virus posttranscriptional regulatory element
   1760..1840    +  misc_feature   WPRE (fragment): woodchuck hepatitis virus posttranscriptional regulatory element
   1857..1968    +  polyA_signal   bGH poly(A) signal: bovine growth hormone polyadenylation signal
   2086..2226    +  repeat_region  AAV2 ITR: inverted terminal repeat of adeno-associated virus serotype 2 inverted
   2231..2282    -  misc_feature   bom (fragment): basis of mobility region from pBR322
   2301..2756    +  rep_origin     f1 ori (sequence partly withheld): f1 bacteriophage origin of replication; arrow indicates direction of (+) strand synthesis
   2757..2806    -  misc_feature   bom (fragment): basis of mobility region from pBR322
   2908..2943    -  CDS            rop (fragment): Rop protein, which maintains plasmids at low copy number; rop
   3038..3142    +  promoter       AmpR promoter: bla
   3143..4003    +  CDS            AmpR: β-lactamase; bla; confers resistance to ampicillin, carbenicillin, and related antibiotics
   4174..4762    +  rep_origin     ori: high-copy-number ColE1/pMB1/pBR322/pUC origin of replication
