[The description below was written by a language model from this plasmid's Addgene catalogue record and pLannotate feature annotations shown in this document.]
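Description:
AiP1419 - pAAV-AiE2052m_3xC2-minBG-SYFP2-WPRE-BGHpA is an adeno-associated virus transfer plasmid built on a pAAV2 backbone and intended for packaging a reporter genome into recombinant AAV for delivery to brain tissue. In bacteria it is maintained as a high-copy plasmid through a ColE1/pUC-type origin and selected with ampicillin via the β-lactamase gene and its own promoter. An f1 phage origin and small remnants of pBR322 bom and rop sequences are also present in the backbone. The 4,823 nt sequence is flanked by AAV2 inverted terminal repeats, which provide the signals for genome replication and encapsidation. The annotation finds one ITR intact and the other only as short fragments, as often happens when these repeat-rich, structured regions are sequenced and annotated.

Between the ITRs lies a simple enhancer-reporter cassette. AiE2052m_3xC2, described as an optimized enhancer sequence (the name suggests a multimerised core element, though the record does not define it), sits upstream of the minimal beta-globin promoter (minBG). Neither element is picked up in the feature table, but both presumably occupy the unannotated stretch ahead of the coding sequence. Because the minimal promoter has little activity alone, expression of the downstream SYFP2, a fast-maturing monomeric yellow fluorescent protein, depends on enhancer activity. A WPRE, annotated as two partial fragments and so possibly a shortened version, boosts transcript stability and expression, and the bovine growth hormone polyadenylation signal terminates the message. Retained MluI and SgrAI sites are recorded as the cloning sites used in assembly. The construct is meant to label specific brain cell populations and belongs to a collection of enhancer AAVs for genetic access to cortical cell types. The record does not state which population this enhancer targets.
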