Addgene plasmid #220652: AiP1419 - pAAV-AiE2052m_3xC2-minBG-SYFP2-WPRE-BGHpA
Purpose: AiE2052m_3xC2 is an optimized enhancer sequence, designed to drive AAV-mediated transgene expression in specific populations of brain cells
Depositing lab: Allen Institute for Brain Science & Bosiljka Tasic. Depositing organization: Allen Institute. Publication: A suite of enhancer AAVs and transgenic mouse lines for genetic access to cortical cell types. Ben-Simon Y, Hooper M, Narayan S, Daigle TL, Dwivedi D, Way SW, Oster A, Stafford DA, Mich JK, Taormina MJ, Martinez RA, Opitz-Araya X, Roth JR, Alexander JR, Allen S, Amster A, Arbuckle J, Ayala A, Baker PM, Bakken TE, Barcelli T, Barta S, Bendrick J, Bertagnolli D, Bielstein C, Bishwakarma P, Bowlus J, Boyer G, Brouner K, Casian B, Casper T, Chakka AB, Chakrabarty R, Chance RK, Chavan S, Clark M, Colbert K, Collman F, Daniel S, Departee M, DiValentin P, Donadio N, Dotson N, Egdorf T, Fliss T, Gabitto M, Garcia J, Gary A, Gasperini M, Gloe J, Goldy J, Gore BB, Graybuck L, Greisman N, Haeseleer F, Halterman C, Haradon Z, Hastings SD, Helback O, Ho W, Hockemeyer D, Huang C, Huff S, Hunker A, Johansen N, Jones D, Juneau Z, Kalmbach B, Kannan M, Khem S, Kussick E, Kutsal R, Larsen R, Lee C, Lee AY, Leibly M, Lenz GH, Li S, Liang E, Lusk N, Madigan Z, Malloy J, Malone J, McCue R, Melchor J, Mollenkopf T, Moosman S, Morin E, Newman D, Ng L, Ngo K, Omstead V, Otto S, Oyama A, Pena N, Pham T, Phillips E, Pom CA, Potekhina L, Ransford S, Ray PL, Rette D, Reynoldson C, Rimorin C, Rocha D, Ruiz A, Sanchez REA, Sawyer L, Sedeno-Cortes A, Sevigny JP, Shapovalova N, Shepard N, Shulga L, Sigler AR, Siverts L, Soliman S, Somasundaram S, Staats B, Stewart K, Szelenyi E, Tieu M, Trader C, Tran A, van Velthoven CTJ, Walker M, Wang Y, Weed N, Wirthlin M, Wood T, Wynalda B, Yao Z, Zhou T, Ariza J, Dee N, Reding M, Ronellenfitch K, Mufti S, Sunkin SM, Smith KA, Esposito L, Waters J, Thyagarajan B, Yao S, Lein ES, Zeng H, Levi BP, Ngai J, Ting JT, Tasic B. Cell. 2025 May 16:S0092-8674(25)00513-6. doi: 10.1016/j.cell.2025.05.002. PubMed 40403729.
Backbone
  Vector backbone: pAAV2
  Vector type: AAV
Growth in bacteria
  Bacterial resistance: Ampicillin, 100 μg/mL
  Growth temperature: 37°C
  Growth strain: NEB Stable
  Copy number: High Copy
Gene/Insert
  Gene/Insert name: SYFP2
  Species: Synthetic
  Promoter: minBG
  Cloning method: Gibson Cloning
Terms and licenses: Academic/Nonprofit Terms; Industry Terms: Not Available to Industry
Depositor comments: 5' Cloning Site: MluI (not destroyed), 3' Cloning Site: SgrAI (not destroyed). Please visit https://doi.org/10.1101/2024.06.10.597244 for bioRxiv preprint.
How to cite: AiP1419 - pAAV-AiE2052m_3xC2-minBG-SYFP2-WPRE-BGHpA was a gift from Allen Institute for Brain Science & Bosiljka Tasic (Addgene plasmid # 220652 ; http://n2t.net/addgene:220652 ; RRID:Addgene_220652)
